Addgene plasmid #86605: pRAF-MutS
Purpose: E. coli MutS expression plasmid
Depositing lab: Richard Fishel. Depositing organization: Ohio State University. Publication: Cascading MutS and MutL sliding clamps control DNA diffusion to activate mismatch repair. Liu J, Hanne J, Britton BM, Bennett J, Kim D, Lee JB, Fishel R. Nature. 2016 Nov 16;539(7630):583-587. doi: 10.1038/nature20562. PubMed 27851738.
Backbone
  Vector backbone: pET29a
  Backbone size w/o insert (bp): 5400
  Total vector size (bp): 7900
  Vector type: Bacterial Expression
Growth in bacteria
  Bacterial resistance: Kanamycin, 50 μg/mL
  Growth temperature: 37°C
  Growth strain: DH5alpha
  Copy number: Unknown
Gene/Insert
  Gene/Insert name: E. coli MutS (D835R,R840E)
  Species: E. coli
  Insert size (bp): 2661
  Mutation: D835R, R840E
  GenBank ID: NP_417213.1
  Promoter: T7
  Tag / fusion protein: his-tag and ald-tag (C terminal on insert)
  Cloning method: Restriction Enzyme; 5′ cloning site XbaI (not destroyed); 3′ cloning site BamHI (not destroyed)
  Sequencing primers: 5′ T7 promoter; 3′ T7 terminator
Terms and licenses: Academic/Nonprofit Terms; Industry Terms: Not Available to Industry
How to cite: pRAF-MutS was a gift from Richard Fishel (Addgene plasmid # 86605 ; http://n2t.net/addgene:86605 ; RRID:Addgene_86605)
