[The description below was written by a language model from this plasmid's Addgene catalogue record and pLannotate feature annotations shown in this document.]
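Description:
pRAF-MutS is a bacterial expression plasmid of about 7.9 kb, built on the pET29a backbone, for producing a tagged variant of the Escherichia coli mismatch repair protein MutS. It is maintained in E. coli through a ColE1/pBR322-type origin accompanied by the rop gene and bom region, and it is selected with kanamycin via an aminoglycoside phosphotransferase gene. An f1 phage origin is also present. The annotated tetracycline-resistance fragments and partial AmpR promoter are short backbone remnants, not functional markers.

The mutS coding sequence was cloned between XbaI and BamHI sites and sits downstream of a T7 promoter, a lac operator and the T7 gene 10 ribosome binding site, with a T7 terminator after it. A plasmid-borne lacI gene supplies the repressor. Transcription therefore depends on T7 RNA polymerase supplied by the host and is held off until relieved by IPTG or lactose, the standard pET arrangement. The insert carries two substitutions, D835R and R840E, near the C-terminus of the protein, though the record does not state their functional purpose. The catalogue lists a C-terminal his-tag and an "ald-tag". The feature table shows a histidine stretch just after the MutS reading frame and a second one further downstream that probably derives from the vector. The ald-tag is not annotated, though it would presumably lie in the unannotated stretch after the first histidine tag. Aldehyde tags are generally used for site-specific chemical conjugation, such as attaching a fluorophore. The histidine tag allows metal-affinity purification, consistent with using the plasmid to make recombinant MutS for biochemical studies of mismatch repair.
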