Features (pLannotate 1.2.2; 20 found; start..end, strand, type, name):
      1..2559    +  CDS            mutS: MUTS_ECOLI - Also known as fdv. Experimental evidence at protein level: Swiss-Prot protein existence level 1. This protein is involved in the repair of mismatches in DNA. It is possible that it carries out the mismatch recognition step. This protein has a weak ATPase activity. From Escherichia coli (strain K12).
   2572..2588    +  CDS            7xHis (fragment): 6xHis affinity tag
   2663..2680    +  CDS            9xHis (fragment): 9xHis affinity tag
   2690..2739    +  CDS            SET1 (fragment): solubility-enhancement tag derived from T7 phage gene 10B
   2747..2794    +  terminator     T7 terminator: transcription terminator for bacteriophage T7 RNA polymerase
   2831..3259    +  rep_origin     f1 ori (sequence partly withheld): f1 bacteriophage origin of replication; arrow indicates direction of (+) strand synthesis
   3312..3369    +  promoter       AmpR promoter (fragment): bla
   3378..4193    -  CDS            KanR: aminoglycoside phosphotransferase; aph(3')-Ia; confers resistance to kanamycin in bacteria or G418 (Geneticin®) in eukaryotes
   4315..4903    +  rep_origin     ori: high-copy-number ColE1/pMB1/pBR322/pUC origin of replication
   5089..5228    -  misc_feature   bom: basis of mobility region from pBR322
   5330..5521    -  CDS            rop: Rop protein, which maintains plasmids at low copy number; rop
   5538..5918    +  CDS            YPB1_ECOLX: Protein predicted: Swiss-Prot protein existence level 4. From Escherichia coli.
   5990..6281    -  CDS            TcR (fragment): tetracycline efflux protein; tet; confers resistance to tetracycline
   6296..6317    -  protein_bind   CAP binding site: CAP binding activates transcription in the presence of cAMP. E. coli catabolite activator protein
   6330..7412    -  CDS            lacI: lac repressor; lacI; The lac repressor binds to the lac operator to inhibit transcription in E. coli. This inhibition can be relieved by adding lactose or isopropyl-β-D-thiogalactopyranoside (IPTG).
   7413..7490    -  promoter       lacI promoter: lacI
   7498..7777    -  CDS            TcR (fragment): tetracycline efflux protein; tet; confers resistance to tetracycline
   7803..7821    +  promoter       T7 promoter: promoter for bacteriophage T7 RNA polymerase
   7822..7846    +  protein_bind   lac operator: The lac repressor binds to the lac operator to inhibit transcription in E. coli. This inhibition can be relieved by adding lactose or isopropyl-β-D-thiogalactopyranoside (IPTG). lac repressor encoded by lacI
   7861..7883    +  RBS            RBS: efficient ribosome binding site from bacteriophage T7 gene 10 (Olins and Rangwala, 1989)
>Addgene plasmid #86605 | pRAF-MutS | addgene full sequence | sequence record 171505 | Addgene NGS Result
ATGAGTGCAATAGAAAATTTCGACGCCCATACGCCCATGATGCAGCAGTATCTCAGGCTGAAAGCCCAGC
ATCCCGAGATCCTGCTGTTTTACCGGATGGGTGATTTTTATGAACTGTTTTATGACGACGCAAAACGCGC
GTCGCAACTGCTGGATATTTCACTGACCAAACGCGGTGCTTCGGCGGGAGAGCCGATCCCGATGGCGGGG
ATTCCCTACCATGCGGTGGAAAACTATCTCGCCAAACTGGTGAATCAGGGAGAGTCCGTTGCCATCTGCG
AACAAATTGGCGATCCGGCGACCAGCAAAGGTCCGGTTGAGCGCAAAGTTGTGCGTATCGTTACGCCAGG
CACCATCAGCGATGAAGCCCTGTTGCAGGAGCGTCAGGACAACCTGCTGGCGGCTATCTGGCAGGACAGC
AAAGGTTTCGGCTACGCGACGCTGGATATCAGTTCCGGGCGTTTTCGCCTGAGCGAACCGGCTGACCGCG
AAACGATGGCGGCAGAACTGCAACGCACTAATCCTGCGGAACTGCTGTATGCAGAAGATTTTGCTGAAAT
GTCGTTAATTGAAGGCCGTCGCGGCCTGCGCCGTCGCCCGCTGTGGGAGTTTGAAATCGACACCGCGCGC
CAGCAGTTGAATCTGCAATTTGGGACCCGCGATCTGGTCGGTTTTGGCGTCGAGAACGCGCCGCGCGGAC
TTTGTGCTGCCGGTTGTCTGTTGCAGTATGCGAAAGATACCCAACGTACGACTCTGCCGCATATTCGTTC
CATCACCATGGAACGTGAGCAGGACAGCATCATTATGGATGCCGCGACGCGTCGTAATCTGGAAATCACC
CAGAACCTGGCGGGTGGTGCGGAAAATACGCTGGCTTCTGTGCTCGACTGCACCGTCACGCCGATGGGCA
GCCGTATGCTGAAACGCTGGCTGCATATGCCAGTGCGCGATACCCGCGTGTTGCTTGAGCGCCAGCAAAC
TATTGGCGCATTGCAGGATTTCACCGCCGGGCTACAGCCGGTACTGCGTCAGGTCGGCGACCTGGAACGT
ATTCTGGCACGTCTGGCTTTACGAACTGCTCGCCCACGCGATCTGGCCCGTATGCGCCACGCTTTCCAGC
AACTGCCGGAGCTGCGTGCGCAGTTAGAAACTGTCGATAGTGCACCGGTACAGGCGCTACGTGAGAAGAT
GGGCGAGTTTGCCGAGCTGCGCGATCTGCTGGAGCGAGCAATCATCGACACACCGCCGGTGCTGGTACGC
GACGGTGGTGTTATCGCATCGGGCTATAACGAAGAGCTGGATGAGTGGCGCGCGCTGGCTGACGGCGCGA
CCGATTATCTGGAGCGTCTGGAAGTCCGCGAGCGTGAACGTACCGGCCTGGACACGCTGAAAGTTGGCTT
TAATGCGGTGCACGGCTACTACATTCAAATCAGCCGTGGGCAAAGCCATCTGGCACCCATCAACTACATG
CGTCGCCAGACGCTGAAAAACGCCGAGCGCTACATCATTCCAGAGCTAAAAGAGTACGAAGATAAAGTTC
TCACCTCAAAAGGCAAAGCACTGGCACTGGAAAAACAGCTTTATGAAGAGCTGTTCGACCTGCTGTTGCC
GCATCTGGAAGCGTTGCAACAGAGCGCGAGCGCGCTGGCGGAACTCGACGTGCTGGTTAACCTGGCGGAA
CGGGCCTATACCCTGAACTACACCTGCCCGACCTTCATTGATAAACCGGGCATTCGCATTACCGAAGGTC
GCCATCCGGTAGTTGAACAAGTACTGAATGAGCCATTTATCGCCAACCCGCTGAATCTGTCGCCGCAGCG
CCGCATGTTGATCATCACCGGTCCGAACATGGGCGGTAAAAGTACCTATATGCGCCAGACCGCACTGATT
GCGCTGATGGCCTACATCGGCAGCTATGTACCGGCACAAAAAGTCGAGATTGGACCTATCGATCGCATCT
TTACCCGCGTAGGCGCGGCAGATGACCTGGCGTCCGGGCGCTCAACCTTTATGGTGGAGATGACTGAAAC
CGCCAATATTTTACATAACGCCACCGAATACAGTCTGGTGTTAATGGATGAGATCGGGCGTGGAACGTCC
ACCTACGATGGTCTGTCGCTGGCGTGGGCGTGCGCGGAAAATCTGGCGAATAAGATTAAGGCATTGACGT
TATTTGCTACCCACTATTTCGAGCTGACCCAGTTACCGGAGAAAATGGAAGGCGTCGCTAACGTGCATCT
CGATGCACTGGAGCACGGCGACACCATTGCCTTTATGCACAGCGTGCAGGATGGCGCGGCGAGCAAAAGC
TACGGCCTGGCGGTTGCAGCTCTGGCAGGCGTGCCAAAAGAGGTTATTAAGCGCGCACGGCAAAAGCTGC
GTGAGCTGGAAAGCATTTCGCCGAACGCCGCCGCTACGCAAGTGGATGGTACGCAAATGTCTTTGCTGTC
AGTACCAGAAGAAACTTCGCCTGCGGTCGAAGCTCTGGAAAATCTTGATCCGCGTTCACTCACCCCGGAA
CAGGCGCTGGAGTGGATTTATCGCTTGAAGAGCCTGGTGGGAGGGGGTGGCCATCACCATCACCATCATA
GGGGGCTCTGCACACCGTCGCGTTAAGGATCCGAATTCGAGCTCCGTCGACAAGCTTGCGGCCGCACTCG
AGCACCACCACCACCACCACTGAGATCCGGCTGCTAACAAAGCCCGAAAGGAAGCTGAGTTGGCTGCTGC
CACCGCTGAGCAATAACTAGCATAACCCCTTGGGGCCTCTAAACGGGTCTTGAGGGGTTTTTTGCTGAAA
GGAGGAACTATATCCGGATTGGCGAATGGG
[124 nt withheld, positions 2831-2954]
C
[91 nt withheld, positions 2956-3046]
A
[49 nt withheld, positions 3048-3096]
CCTTTGACGTTGGAGTCCACGTTCTTT
[37 nt withheld, positions 3124-3160]
ACCCTATCTCGGTCTATTCTTTTGATTTATAAGGGATTTTGCCGATTTCGGCCTATTGGTTAAAAAATGA
GCTGATTTAACAAAAATTTAACGCGAATTTTAACAAAATATTAACGCTTACAATTTAGGTGGCACTTTTC
GGGGAAATGTGCGCGGAACCCCTATTTGTTTATTTTTCTAAATACATTCAAATATGTATCCGCTCATGAA
TTAATTCTTAGAAAAACTCATCGAGCATCAAATGAAACTGCAATTTATTCATATCAGGATTATCAATACC
ATATTTTTGAAAAAGCCGTTTCTGTAATGAAGGAGAAAACTCACCGAGGCAGTTCCATAGGATGGCAAGA
TCCTGGTATCGGTCTGCGATTCCGACTCGTCCAACATCAATACAACCTATTAATTTCCCCTCGTCAAAAA
TAAGGTTATCAAGTGAGAAATCACCATGAGTGACGACTGAATCCGGTGAGAATGGCAAAAGTTTATGCAT
TTCTTTCCAGACTTGTTCAACAGGCCAGCCATTACGCTCGTCATCAAAATCACTCGCATCAACCAAACCG
TTATTCATTCGTGATTGCGCCTGAGCGAGACGAAATACGCGATCGCTGTTAAAAGGACAATTACAAACAG
GAATCGAATGCAACCGGCGCAGGAACACTGCCAGCGCATCAACAATATTTTCACCTGAATCAGGATATTC
TTCTAATACCTGGAATGCTGTTTTCCCGGGGATCGCAGTGGTGAGTAACCATGCATCATCAGGAGTACGG
ATAAAATGCTTGATGGTCGGAAGAGGCATAAATTCCGTCAGCCAGTTTAGTCTGACCATCTCATCTGTAA
CATCATTGGCAACGCTACCTTTGCCATGTTTCAGAAACAACTCTGGCGCATCGGGCTTCCCATACAATCG
ATAGATTGTCGCACCTGATTGCCCGACATTATCGCGAGCCCATTTATACCCATATAAATCAGCATCCATG
TTGGAATTTAATCGCGGCCTAGAGCAAGACGTTTCCCGTTGAATATGGCTCATAACACCCCTTGTATTAC
TGTTTATGTAAGCAGACAGTTTTATTGTTCATGACCAAAATCCCTTAACGTGAGTTTTCGTTCCACTGAG
CGTCAGACCCCGTAGAAAAGATCAAAGGATCTTCTTGAGATCCTTTTTTTCTGCGCGTAATCTGCTGCTT
GCAAACAAAAAAACCACCGCTACCAGCGGTGGTTTGTTTGCCGGATCAAGAGCTACCAACTCTTTTTCCG
AAGGTAACTGGCTTCAGCAGAGCGCAGATACCAAATACTGTCCTTCTAGTGTAGCCGTAGTTAGGCCACC
ACTTCAAGAACTCTGTAGCACCGCCTACATACCTCGCTCTGCTAATCCTGTTACCAGTGGCTGCTGCCAG
TGGCGATAAGTCGTGTCTTACCGGGTTGGACTCAAGACGATAGTTACCGGATAAGGCGCAGCGGTCGGGC
TGAACGGGGGGTTCGTGCACACAGCCCAGCTTGGAGCGAACGACCTACACCGAACTGAGATACCTACAGC
GTGAGCTATGAGAAAGCGCCACGCTTCCCGAAGGGAGAAAGGCGGACAGGTATCCGGTAAGCGGCAGGGT
CGGAACAGGAGAGCGCACGAGGGAGCTTCCAGGGGGAAACGCCTGGTATCTTTATAGTCCTGTCGGGTTT
CGCCACCTCTGACTTGAGCGTCGATTTTTGTGATGCTCGTCAGGGGGGCGGAGCCTATGGAAAAACGCCA
GCAACGCGGCCTTTTTACGGTTCCTGGCCTTTTGCTGGCCTTTTGCTCACATGTTCTTTCCTGCGTTATC
CCCTGATTCTGTGGATAACCGTATTACCGCCTTTGAGTGAGCTGATACCGCTCGCCGCAGCCGAACGACC
GAGCGCAGCGAGTCAGTGAGCGAGGAAGCGGAAGAGCGCCTGATGCGGTATTTTCTCCTTACGCATCTGT
GCGGTATTTCACACCGCAATGGTGCACTCTCAGTACAATCTGCTCTGATGCCGCATAGTTAAGCCAGTAT
ACACTCCGCTATCGCTACGTGACTGGGTCATGGCTGCGCCCCGACACCCGCCAACACCCGCTGACGCGCC
CTGACGGGCTTGTCTGCTCCCGGCATCCGCTTACAGACAAGCTGTGACCGTCTCCGGGAGCTGCATGTGT
CAGAGGTTTTCACCGTCATCACCGAAACGCGCGAGGCAGCTGCGGTAAAGCTCATCAGCGTGGTCGTGAA
GCGATTCACAGATGTCTGCCTGTTCATCCGCGTCCAGCTCGTTGAGTTTCTCCAGAAGCGTTAATGTCTG
GCTTCTGATAAAGCGGGCCATGTTAAGGGCGGTTTTTTCCTGTTTGGTCACTGATGCCTCCGTGTAAGGG
GGATTTCTGTTCATGGGGGTAATGATACCGATGAAACGAGAGAGGATGCTCACGATACGGGTTACTGATG
ATGAACATGCCCGGTTACTGGAACGTTGTGAGGGTAAACAACTGGCGGTATGGATGCGGCGGGACCAGAG
AAAAATCACTCAGGGTCAATGCCAGCGCTTCGTTAATACAGATGTAGGTGTTCCACAGGGTAGCCAGCAG
CATCCTGCGATGCAGATCCGGAACATAATGGTGCAGGGCGCTGACTTCCGCGTTTCCAGACTTTACGAAA
CACGGAAACCGAAGACCATTCATGTTGTTGCTCAGGTCGCAGACGTTTTGCAGCAGCAGTCGCTTCACGT
TCGCTCGCGTATCGGTGATTCATTCTGCTAACCAGTAAGGCAACCCCGCCAGCCTAGCCGGGTCCTCAAC
GACAGGAGCACGATCATGCGCACCCGTGGGGCCGCCATGCCGGCGATAATGGCCTGCTTCTCGCCGAAAC
GTTTGGTGGCGGGACCAGTGACGAAGGCTTGAGCGAGGGCGTGCAAGATTCCGAATACCGCAAGCGACAG
GCCGATCATCGTCGCGCTCCAGCGAAAGCGGTCCTCGCCGAAAATGACCCAGAGCGCTGCCGGCACCTGT
CCTACGAGTTGCATGATAAAGAAGACAGTCATAAGTGCGGCGACGATAGTCATGCCCCGCGCCCACCGGA
AGGAGCTGACTGGGTTGAAGGCTCTCAAGGGCATCGGTCGAGATCCCGGTGCCTAATGAGTGAGCTAACT
TACATTAATTGCGTTGCGCTCACTGCCCGCTTTCCAGTCGGGAAACCTGTCGTGCCAGCTGCATTAATGA
ATCGGCCAACGCGCGGGGAGAGGCGGTTTGCGTATTGGGCGCCAGGGTGGTTTTTCTTTTCACCAGTGAG
ACGGGCAACAGCTGATTGCCCTTCACCGCCTGGCCCTGAGAGAGTTGCAGCAAGCGGTCCACGCTGGTTT
GCCCCAGCAGGCGAAAATCCTGTTTGATGGTGGTTAACGGCGGGATATAACATGAGCTGTCTTCGGTATC
GTCGTATCCCACTACCGAGATGTCCGCACCAACGCGCAGCCCGGACTCGGTAATGGCGCGCATTGCGCCC
AGCGCCATCTGATCGTTGGCAACCAGCATCGCAGTGGGAACGATGCCCTCATTCAGCATTTGCATGGTTT
GTTGAAAACCGGACATGGCACTCCAGTCGCCTTCCCGTTCCGCTATCGGCTGAATTTGATTGCGAGTGAG
ATATTTATGCCAGCCAGCCAGACGCAGACGCGCCGAGACAGAACTTAATGGGCCCGCTAACAGCGCGATT
TGCTGGTGACCCAATGCGACCAGATGCTCCACGCCCAGTCGCGTACCGTCTTCATGGGAGAAAATAATAC
TGTTGATGGGTGTCTGGTCAGAGACATCAAGAAATAACGCCGGAACATTAGTGCAGGCAGCTTCCACAGC
AATGGCATCCTGGTCATCCAGCGGATAGTTAATGATCAGCCCACTGACGCGTTGCGCGAGAAGATTGTGC
ACCGCCGCTTTACAGGCTTCGACGCCGCTTCGTTCTACCATCGACACCACCACGCTGGCACCCAGTTGAT
CGGCGCGAGATTTAATCGCCGCGACAATTTGCGACGGCGCGTGCAGGGCCAGACTGGAGGTGGCAACGCC
AATCAGCAACGACTGTTTGCCCGCCAGTTGTTGTGCCACGCGGTTGGGAATGTAATTCAGCTCCGCCATC
GCCGCTTCCACTTTTTCCCGCGTTTTCGCAGAAACGTGGCTGGCCTGGTTCACCACGCGGGAAACGGTCT
GATAAGAGACACCGGCATACTCTGCGACATCGTATAACGTTACTGGTTTCACATTCACCACCCTGAATTG
ACTCTCTTCCGGGCGCTATCATGCCATACCGCGAAAGGTTTTGCGCCATTCGATGGTGTCCGGGATCTCG
ACGCTCTCCCTTATGCGACTCCTGCATTAGGAAGCAGCCCAGTAGTAGGTTGAGGCCGTTGAGCACCGCC
GCCGCAAGGAATGGTGCATGCAAGGAGATGGCGCCCAACAGTCCCCCGGCCACGGGGCCTGCCACCATAC
CCACGCCGAAACAAGCGCTCATGAGCCCGAAGTGGCGAGCCCGATCTTCCCCATCGGTGATGTCGGCGAT
ATAGGCGCCAGCAACCGCACCTGTGGCGCCGGTGATGCCGGCCACGATGCGTCCGGCGTAGAGGATCGAG
ATCGATCTCGATCCCGCGAAATTAATACGACTCACTATAGGGGAATTGTGAGCGGATAACAATTCCCCTC
TAGAAATAATTTTGTTTAACTTTAAGAAGGAGATATACATAAT
