>Addgene plasmid #86605 | pRAF-MutS | depositor partial sequence | sequence record 168795 | From T7 promoter
TGTTTAACTTTAAGAAGGAGATATACATAATATGAGTGCAATAGAAAATTTCGACGCCCATACGCCCATG
ATGCAGCAGTATCTCAGGCTGAAAGCCCAGCATCCCGAGATCCTGCTGTTTTACCGGATGGGTGATTTTT
ATGAACTGTTTTATGACGACGCAAAACGCGCGTCGCAACTGCTGGATATTTCACTGACCAAACGCGGTGC
TTCGGCGGGAGAGCCGATCCCGATGGCGGGGATTCCCTACCATGCGGTGGAAAACTATCTCGCCAAACTG
GTGAATCAGGGAGAGTCCGTTGCCATCTGCGAACAAATTGGCGATCCGGCGACCAGCAAAGGTCCGGTTG
AGCGCAAAGTTGTGCGTATCGTTACGCCAGGCACCATCAGCGATGAAGCCCTGTTGCAGGAGCGTCAGGA
CAACCTGCTGGCGGCTATCTGGCAGGACAGCAAAGGTTTCGGCTACGCGACGCTGGATATCAGTTCCGGG
CGTTTTCGCCTGAGCGAACCGGCTGACCGCGAAACGATGGCGGCAGAACTGCAACGCACTAATCCTGCGG
AACTGCTGTATGCAGAAGATTTTGCTGAAATGTCGTTAATTGAAGGCCGTCGCGGCCTGCGCCGTCGCCC
GCTGTGGGAGTTTGAAATCGACACCGCGCGCCAGCAGTTGAATCTGCAATTTGGGACCCGCGATCTGGTC
GGTTTTGGCGTCGAGAACGCGCCGCGCGGACTTTGTGCTGCCGGTTGTCTGTTGCAGTATGCGAAAGATA
CCCAACGTACGACTCTGCCGCATATTCGTTCCATCACCATGGAACGTGAGCAGGACAGCATCATTATGGA
TGCCGCGACGCGTCGTAATCTGGAAATCACCCAGAACCTGGCGGGTGGTGCGGAAAATACGCTGGCTTCT
GTGCTCGACTGCACCGTCACGCCGATGGGCAGCCGTATGCTGAAACGCTGGCTGCATATGCCAGTGCGCG
ATACCCGCGTGTTGCTTGAGCGCCAGCAAACTATTGGCGCATTGCAGGATTTCACCGCCGGGCTACAGCC
GGTACTGCGTCAGGTCGGCGACCTGGAACGTATTCTGGCACGTCTGGCTTTACGAACTGCTCGCCCACGC
GATCTGGCCCGTATGCGCCACGCTTTCCAGCAACTGCCGGAGCTGCGTGCGCAGTTAGAAACTGTCGATA
GTGCACCGGTACAGGCGCTACGTGAGAAGATGGGCGAGTTTGCCGAGCTGCGCGATCTGCTGGAGCGAGC
AATCATCGACACACCGCCGGTGCTGGTACGCGACGGTGGTGTTATCGCATCGGGCTATAACGAAGAGCTG
GATGAGTGGCGCGCGCTGGCTGACGGCGCGACCGATTATCTGGAGCGTCTGGAAGTCCGCGAGCGTGAAC
GTACCGGCCTGGACACGCTGAAAGTTGGCTTTAATGCGGTGCACGGCTACTACATTCAAATCAGCCGTGG
GCAAAGCCATCTGGCACCCATCAACTACATGCGTCGCCAGACGCTGAAAAACGCCGAGCGCTACATCATT
CCAGAGCTAAAAGAGTACGAAGATAAAGTTCTCACCTCAAAAGGCAAAGCACTGGCACTGGAAAAACAGC
TTTATGAAGAGCTGTTCGACCTGCTGTTGCCGCATCTGGAAGCGTTGCAACAGAGCGCGAGCGCGCTGGC
GGAACTCGACGTGCTGGTTAACCTGGCGGAACGGGCCTATACCCTGAACTACACCTGCCCGACCTTCATT
GATAAACCGGGCATTCGCATTACCGAAGGTCGCCATCCGGTAGTTGAACAAGTACTGAATGAGCCATTTA
TCGCCAACCCGCTGAATCTGTCGCCGCAGCGCCGCATGTTGATCATCACCGGTCCGAACATGGGCGGTAA
AAGTACCTATATGCGCCAGACCGCACTGATTGCGCTGATGGCCTACATCGGCAGCTATGTACCGGCACAA
AAAGTCGAGATTGGACCTATCGATCGCATCTTTACCCGCGTAGGCGCGGCAGATGACCTGGCGTCCGGGC
GCTCAACCTTTATGGTGGAGATGACTGAAACCGCCAATATTTTACATAACGCCACCGAATACAGTCTGGT
GTTAATGGATGAGATCGGGCGTGGAACGTCCACCTACGATGGTCTGTCGCTGGCGTGGGCGTGCGCGGAA
AATCTGGCGAATAAGATTAAGGCATTGACGTTATTTGCTACCCACTATTTCGAGCTGACCCAGTTACCGG
AGAAAATGGAAGGCGTCGCTAACGTGCATCTCGATGCACTGGAGCACGGCGACACCATTGCCTTTATGCA
CAGCGTGCAGGATGGCGCGGCGAGCAAAAGCTACGGCCTGGCGGTTGCAGCTCTGGCAGGCGTGCCAAAA
GAGGTTATTAAGCGCGCACGGCAAAAGCTGCGTGAGCTGGAAAGCATTTCGCCGAACGCCGCCGCTACGC
AAGTGGATGGTACGCAAATGTCTTTGCTGTCAGTACCAGAAGAAACTTCGCCTGCGGTCGAAGCTCTGGA
AAATCTTGATCCGCGTTCACTCACCCCGGAACAGGCGCTGGAGTGGATTTATCGCTTGAAGAGCCTGGTG
GGAGGGGGTGGCCATCACCATCACCATCATAGGGGGCTCTGCACACCGTCGCGTTAAGGATCCGAATTCG
AGCTCCGTCGACAAGCTTGCGGCC
